Addgene plasmid #11958: pBS532 promoterless GFPcre
Depositing lab: Brian Sauer. Depositing organization: National Institute of Diabetes & Digestive & Kidney Diseases (NIDDK). Publication: GFPcre fusion vectors with enhanced expression. Le Y, Miller JL, Sauer B. Anal Biochem. 1999 Jun 1. 270(2):334-6. 10.1006/abio.1999.4110 PubMed 10334853.
Backbone
  Vector backbone: na
  Backbone size w/o insert (bp): 3800
  Vector type: Mammalian Expression, Cre/Lox
Growth in bacteria
  Bacterial resistance: Ampicillin, 100 μg/mL
  Growth temperature: 37°C
  Growth strain: DH5alpha
  Copy number: High Copy
Gene/Insert
  Gene/Insert name: GFP-cre (alt name: cre)
  Species: bacteriophage P1
  Insert size (bp): 1850
  Entrez Gene: cre (a.k.a. P1_gp003)
  Cloning method: Restriction Enzyme
  Sequencing primers: 5′ na
Terms and licenses: Academic/Nonprofit Terms; Industry Terms: Not Available to Industry
Depositor comments: pBS532 carries a GFPcre fusion gene. The GFP moiety carries the S65T mutation for enhanced fluorescence, but is not codon-optimized for mammalian expression.
How to cite: pBS532 promoterless GFPcre was a gift from Brian Sauer (Addgene plasmid # 11958 ; http://n2t.net/addgene:11958 ; RRID:Addgene_11958)
