[The description below was written by a language model from this plasmid's Addgene catalogue record.]
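Description:
pBS532 promoterless GFPcre is a plasmid catalogued under the mammalian expression and Cre/lox vector types. It carries a fusion gene joining green fluorescent protein to the Cre recombinase of bacteriophage P1. The backbone is not named in the record; it is listed as about 3.8 kb without the insert. The plasmid is maintained in E. coli at high copy number under ampicillin selection. No feature table is provided, so the origin of replication, any polyadenylation signal, any mammalian selection marker, and the order of the two fusion partners beyond what the name suggests cannot be confirmed.

The payload is the GFP-cre open reading frame of roughly 1.85 kb. According to the depositor, the GFP moiety carries the S65T mutation, which enhances fluorescence, but its coding sequence has not been codon-optimized for mammalian cells. Cre catalyses site-specific recombination between loxP sites, leading to excision, inversion or integration of the DNA involved. Fusing it to GFP allows cells producing the recombinase to be identified or followed by fluorescence.

As the name states, the fusion gene has no promoter of its own, so expression would depend on a promoter supplied by the user. This suggests the construct serves as a source or recipient cassette for placing GFPcre under a promoter of choice, although the record does not spell out this purpose or describe the available cloning sites. The plasmid belongs to a series of GFPcre fusion vectors developed with the aim of enhanced expression.
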