>Addgene plasmid #11958 | pBS532 promoterless GFPcre | addgene partial sequence | sequence record 18819 | GFP-F 5'-GGTCCTTCTTGAGTTTGTAAC-3'
ACTATACAAAGGCGCCGGCGCTGGAGCTGGTGCTGGCGCCATCATGGCACTCGACGGAGAAAGCTCAGGC
TCTGGCTCAGAGTCTGACTCCATGGCCAATTTACTGACCGTACACCAAAATTTGCCTGCATTACCGGTCG
ATGCAACGAGTGATGAGGTTCGCAAGAACCTGATGGACATGTTCAGGGATCGCCAGGCGTTTTCTGAGCA
TACCTGGAAAATGCTTCTGTCCGTTTGCCGGTCGTGGGCGGCATGGTGCAAGTTGAATAACCGGAAATGG
TTTCCCGCAGAACCTGAAGATGTTCGCGATTATCTTCTATATCTTCAGGCGCGCGGTCTGGCAGTAAAAA
CTATCCAGCAACATTTGGGCCAGCTAAACATGCTTCATCGTCGGTCCGGGCTGCCACGACCAAGTGACAG
CAATGCTGTTTCACTGGTTATGCGGCGGATCCGAAAAGAAAACGTTGATGCCGGTGAACGTGCAAAACAG
GCTCTAGCGTTCGAACGCACTGATTTCGACCAGGTTCGTTCACTCATGGAAAATAGCGATCGCTGCCAGG
ATATACGTAATCTGGCATTTCTGGGGATTGCTTATAACACCCTGTTACGTATAGCCGAAATTGCCAGGAT
CAGGGTTAAAGATATCTCACGTACTGACGGTGGGAGAATGTTAATCCATATTGGCAGAACGAAAACGCTG
GTTAGCACCG
